>Addgene plasmid #187586 | pcDNA5-FRT/TO-3*Flag-APEX2 C-term EWSR1 | addgene full sequence | sequence record 367961 | Addgene NGS Result
GACGGATCGGGAGATCTCCCGATCCCCTATGGTGCACTCTCAGTACAATCTGCTCTGATGCCGCATAGTT
AAGCCAGTATCTGCTCCCTGCTTGTGTGTTGGAGGTCGCTGAGTAGTGCGCGAGCAAAATTTAAGCTACA
ACAAGGCAAGGCTTGACCGACAATTGCATGAAGAATCTGCTTAGGGTTAGGCGTTTTGCGCTGCTTCGCG
ATGTACGGGCCAGATATACGCGTTGACATTGATTATTGACTAGTTATTAATAGTAATCAATTACGGGGTC
ATTAGTTCATAGCCCATATATGGAGTTCCGCGTTACATAACTTACGGTAAATGGCCCGCCTGGCTGACCG
CCCAACGACCCCCGCCCATTGACGTCAATAATGACGTATGTTCCCATAGTAACGCCAATAGGGACTTTCC
ATTGACGTCAATGGGTGGAGTATTTACGGTAAACTGCCCACTTGGCAGTACATCAAGTGTATCATATGCC
AAGTACGCCCCCTATTGACGTCAATGACGGTAAATGGCCCGCCTGGCATTATGCCCAGTACATGACCTTA
TGGGACTTTCCTACTTGGCAGTACATCTACGTATTAGTCATCGCTATTACCATGGTGATGCGGTTTTGGC
AGTACATCAATGGGCGTGGATAGCGGTTTGACTCACGGGGATTTCCAAGTCTCCACCCCATTGACGTCAA
TGGGAGTTTGTTTTGGCACCAAAATCAACGGGACTTTCCAAAATGTCGTAACAACTCCGCCCCATTGACG
CAAATGGGCGGTAGGCGTGTACGGTGGGAGGTCTATATAAGCAGAGCTCTCCCTATCAGTGATAGAGATC
TCCCTATCAGTGATAGAGATCGTCGACGAGCTCGTTTAGTGAACCGTCAGATCGCCTGGAGACGCCATCC
ACGCTGTTTTGACCTCCATAGAAGACACCGGGACCGATCCAGCCTCCGGACTCTAGCGTTTAAACTTAAG
CTTTAGACAAGTTTGTACAAAAAAGTTGGCACCATGGCGTCCACGGATTACAGTACCTATAGCCAAGCTG
CAGCGCAGCAGGGCTACAGTGCTTACACCGCCCAGCCCACTCAAGGATATGCACAGACCACCCAGGCATA
TGGGCAACAAAGCTATGGAACCTATGGACAGCCCACTGATGTCAGCTATACCCAGGCTCAGACCACTGCA
ACCTATGGGCAGACCGCCTATGCAACTTCTTATGGACAGCCTCCCACTGGTTATACTACTCCAACTGCCC
CCCAGGCATACAGCCAGCCTGTCCAGGGGTATGGCACTGGTGCTTATGATACCACCACTGCTACAGTCAC
CACCACCCAGGCCTCCTATGCAGCTCAGTCTGCATATGGCACTCAGCCTGCTTATCCAGCCTATGGGCAG
CAGCCAGCAGCCACTGCACCTACAAGACCGCAGGATGGAAACAAGCCCACTGAGACTAGTCAACCTCAAT
CTAGCACAGGGGGTTACAACCAGCCCAGCCTAGGATATGGACAGAGTAACTACAGTTATCCCCAGGTACC
TGGGAGCTACCCCATGCAGCCAGTCACTGCACCTCCATCCTACCCTCCTACCAGCTATTCCTCTACACAG
CCGACTAGTTATGATCAGAGCAGTTACTCTCAGCAGAACACCTATGGGCAACCGAGCAGCTATGGACAGC
AGAGTAGCTATGGTCAACAAAGCAGCTATGGGCAGCAGCCTCCCACTAGTTACCCACCCCAAACTGGATC
CTACAGCCAAGCTCCAAGTCAATATAGCCAACAGAGCAGCAGCTACGGGCAGCAGAGTTCATTCCGACAG
GACCACCCCAGTAGCATGGGTGTTTATGGGCAGGAGTCTGGAGGATTTTCCGGACCAGGAGAGAACCGGA
GCATGAGTGGCCCTGATAACCGGGGCAGGGGAAGAGGGGGATTTGATCGTGGAGGCATGAGCAGAGGTGG
GCGGGGAGGAGGACGCGGTGGAATGGGCGCTGGAGAGCGAGGTGGCTTCAATAAGCCTGGTGGACCCATG
GATGAAGGACCAGATCTTGATCTAGGCCCACCTGTAGATCCAGATGAAGACTCTGACAACAGTGCAATTT
ATGTACAAGGATTAAATGACAGTGTGACTCTAGATGATCTGGCAGACTTCTTTAAGCAGTGTGGGGTTGT
TAAGATGAACAAGAGAACTGGGCAACCCATGATCCACATCTACCTGGACAAGGAAACAGGAAAGCCCAAA
GGCGATGCCACAGTGTCCTATGAAGACCCACCCACTGCCAAGGCTGCCGTGGAATGGTTTGATGGGAAAG
ATTTTCAAGGGAGCAAACTTAAAGTCTCCCTTGCTCGGAAGAAGCCTCCAATGAACAGTATGCGGGGTGG
TCTGCCACCCCGTGAGGGCAGAGGCATGCCACCACCACTCCGTGGAGGTCCAGGAGGCCCAGGAGGTCCT
GGGGGACCCATGGGTCGCATGGGAGGCCGTGGAGGAGATAGAGGAGGCTTCCCTCCAAGAGGACCCCGGG
GTTCCCGAGGGAACCCCTCTGGAGGAGGAAACGTCCAGCACCGAGCTGGAGACTGGCAGTGTCCCAATCC
GGGTTGTGGAAACCAGAACTTCGCCTGGAGAACAGAGTGCAACCAGTGTAAGGCCCCAAAGCCTGAAGGC
TTCCTCCCGCCACCCTTTCCGCCCCCGGGTGGTGATCGTGGCAGAGGTGGCCCTGGTGGCATGCGGGGAG
GAAGAGGTGGCCTCATGGATCGTGGTGGTCCCGGTGGAATGTTCAGAGGTGGCCGTGGTGGAGACAGAGG
TGGCTTCCGTGGTGGCCGGGGCATGGACCGAGGTGGCTTTGGTGGAGGAAGACGAGGTGGCCCTGGGGGG
CCCCCTGGACCTTTGATGGAACAGATGGGAGGAAGAAGAGGAGGACGTGGAGGACCTGGAAAAATGGATA
AAGGCGAGCACCGTCAGGAGCGCAGAGATCGGCCCTACCCAACTTTCTTGTACAAAGTGGTTGATTCTAG
AGGAAAGTCTTACCCAACTGTGAGTGCTGATTACCAGGACGCCGTTGAGAAGGCGAAGAAGAAGCTCAGA
GGCTTCATCGCTGAGAAGAGATGCGCTCCTCTAATGCTCCGTTTGGCATTCCACTCTGCTGGAACCTTTG
ACAAGGGCACGAAGACCGGTGGACCCTTCGGAACCATCAAGCACCCTGCCGAACTGGCTCACAGCGCTAA
CAACGGTCTTGACATCGCTGTTAGGCTTTTGGAGCCACTCAAGGCGGAGTTCCCTATTTTGAGCTACGCC
GATTTCTACCAGTTGGCTGGCGTTGTTGCCGTTGAGGTCACGGGTGGACCTAAGGTTCCATTCCACCCTG
GAAGAGAGGACAAGCCTGAGCCACCACCAGAGGGTCGCTTGCCTGATCCCACTAAGGGTTCTGACCATTT
GAGAGATGTGTTTGGCAAAGCTATGGGGCTTACTGACCAAGATATCGTTGCTCTATCTGGGGGTCACACT
ATTGGAGCTGCACACAAGGAGCGTTCTGGATTTGAGGGTCCCTGGACCTCTAATCCTCTTATTTTCGACA
ACTCATACTTCACGGAGTTGTTGAGTGGTGAGAAGGAAGGTCTCCTTCAGCTACCTTCTGACAAGGCTCT
TTTGTCTGACCCTGTATTCCGCCCTCTCGTTGATAAATATGCAGCGGACGAAGATGCCTTCTTTGCTGAT
TACGCTGAGGCTCACCAAAAGCTTTCCGAGCTTGGGTTTGCTGATGCCGACTACAAAGACCATGACGGTG
ATTATAAAGATCATGACATCGATTACAAGGATGACGATGACAAGTAACTCGAGTCTAGAGGGCCCGTTTA
AACCCGCTGATCAGCCTCGACTGTGCCTTCTAGTTGCCAGCCATCTGTTGTTTGCCCCTCCCCCGTGCCT
TCCTTGACCCTGGAAGGTGCCACTCCCACTGTCCTTTCCTAATAAAATGAGGAAATTGCATCGCATTGTC
TGAGTAGGTGTCATTCTATTCTGGGGGGTGGGGTGGGGCAGGACAGCAAGGGGGAGGATTGGGAAGACAA
TAGCAGGCATGCTGGGGATGCGGTGGGCTCTATGGCTTCTGAGGCGGAAAGAACCAGCTGGGGCTCTAGG
GGGTATCCCC
[124 nt withheld, positions 4141-4264]
C
[91 nt withheld, positions 4266-4356]
AGGGTGATGGTTCACGTACCTAGAAGTTCCTATTCCGAAGTTCCTATTCTCTAGAAAGTATAGGAACTTC
CTTGGCCAAAAAGCCTGAACTCACCGCGACGTCTGTCGAGAAGTTTCTGATCGAAAAGTTCGACAGCGTC
TCCGACCTGATGCAGCTCTCGGAGGGCGAAGAATCTCGTGCTTTCAGCTTCGATGTAGGAGGGCGTGGAT
ATGTCCTGCGGGTAAATAGCTGCGCCGATGGTTTCTACAAAGATCGTTATGTTTATCGGCACTTTGCATC
GGCCGCGCTCCCGATTCCGGAAGTGCTTGACATTGGGGAGTTCAGCGAGAGCCTGACCTATTGCATCTCC
CGCCGTGCACAGGGTGTCACGTTGCAAGACCTGCCTGAAACCGAACTGCCCGCTGTTCTGCAGCCGGTCG
CGGAGGCCATGGATGCGATCGCTGCGGCCGATCTTAGCCAGACGAGCGGGTTCGGCCCATTCGGACCGCA
AGGAATCGGTCAATACACTACATGGCGTGATTTCATATGCGCGATTGCTGATCCCCATGTGTATCACTGG
CAAACTGTGATGGACGACACCGTCAGTGCGTCCGTCGCGCAGGCTCTCGATGAGCTGATGCTTTGGGCCG
AGGACTGCCCCGAAGTCCGGCACCTCGTGCACGCGGATTTCGGCTCCAACAATGTCCTGACGGACAATGG
CCGCATAACAGCGGTCATTGACTGGAGCGAGGCGATGTTCGGGGATTCCCAATACGAGGTCGCCAACATC
TTCTTCTGGAGGCCGTGGTTGGCTTGTATGGAGCAGCAGACGCGCTACTTCGAGCGGAGGCATCCGGAGC
TTGCAGGATCGCCGCGGCTCCGGGCGTATATGCTCCGCATTGGTCTTGACCAACTCTATCAGAGCTTGGT
TGACGGCAATTTCGATGATGCAGCTTGGGCGCAGGGTCGATGCGACGCAATCGTCCGATCCGGAGCCGGG
ACTGTCGGGCGTACACAAATCGCCCGCAGAAGCGCGGCCGTCTGGACCGATGGCTGTGTAGAAGTACTCG
CCGATAGTGGAAACCGACGCCCCAGCACTCGTCCGAGGGCAAAGGAATAGCACGTACTACGAGATTTCGA
TTCCACCGCCGCCTTCTATGAAAGGTTGGGCTTCGGAATCGTTTTCCGGGACGCCGGCTGGATGATCCTC
CAGCGCGGGGATCTCATGCTGGAGTTCTTCGCCCACCCCAACTTGTTTATTGCAGCTTATAATGGTTACA
AATAAAGCAATAGCATCACAAATTTCACAAATAAAGCATTTTTTTCACTGCATTCTAGTTGTGGTTTGTC
CAAACTCATCAATGTATCTTATCATGTCTGTATACCGTCGACCTCTAGCTAGAGCTTGGCGTAATCATGG
TCATAGCTGTTTCCTGTGTGAAATTGTTATCCGCTCACAATTCCACACAACATACGAGCCGGAAGCATAA
AGTGTAAAGCCTGGGGTGCCTAATGAGTGAGCTAACTCACATTAATTGCGTTGCGCTCACTGCCCGCTTT
CCAGTCGGGAAACCTGTCGTGCCAGCTGCATTAATGAATCGGCCAACGCGCGGGGAGAGGCGGTTTGCGT
ATTGGGCGCTCTTCCGCTTCCTCGCTCACTGACTCGCTGCGCTCGGTCGTTCGGCTGCGGCGAGCGGTAT
CAGCTCACTCAAAGGCGGTAATACGGTTATCCACAGAATCAGGGGATAACGCAGGAAAGAACATGTGAGC
AAAAGGCCAGCAAAAGGCCAGGAACCGTAAAAAGGCCGCGTTGCTGGCGTTTTTCCATAGGCTCCGCCCC
CCTGACGAGCATCACAAAAATCGACGCTCAAGTCAGAGGTGGCGAAACCCGACAGGACTATAAAGATACC
AGGCGTTTCCCCCTGGAAGCTCCCTCGTGCGCTCTCCTGTTCCGACCCTGCCGCTTACCGGATACCTGTC
CGCCTTTCTCCCTTCGGGAAGCGTGGCGCTTTCTCATAGCTCACGCTGTAGGTATCTCAGTTCGGTGTAG
GTCGTTCGCTCCAAGCTGGGCTGTGTGCACGAACCCCCCGTTCAGCCCGACCGCTGCGCCTTATCCGGTA
ACTATCGTCTTGAGTCCAACCCGGTAAGACACGACTTATCGCCACTGGCAGCAGCCACTGGTAACAGGAT
TAGCAGAGCGAGGTATGTAGGCGGTGCTACAGAGTTCTTGAAGTGGTGGCCTAACTACGGCTACACTAGA
AGAACAGTATTTGGTATCTGCGCTCTGCTGAAGCCAGTTACCTTCGGAAAAAGAGTTGGTAGCTCTTGAT
CCGGCAAACAAACCACCGCTGGTAGCGGTGGTTTTTTTGTTTGCAAGCAGCAGATTACGCGCAGAAAAAA
AGGATCTCAAGAAGATCCTTTGATCTTTTCTACGGGGTCTGACGCTCAGTGGAACGAAAACTCACGTTAA
GGGATTTTGGTCATGAGATTATCAAAAAGGATCTTCACCTAGATCCTTTTAAATTAAAAATGAAGTTTTA
AATCAATCTAAAGTATATATGAGTAAACTTGGTCTGACAGTTACCAATGCTTAATCAGTGAGGCACCTAT
CTCAGCGATCTGTCTATTTCGTTCATCCATAGTTGCCTGACTCCCCGTCGTGTAGATAACTACGATACGG
GAGGGCTTACCATCTGGCCCCAGTGCTGCAATGATACCGCGAGACCCACGCTCACCGGCTCCAGATTTAT
CAGCAATAAACCAGCCAGCCGGAAGGGCCGAGCGCAGAAGTGGTCCTGCAACTTTATCCGCCTCCATCCA
GTCTATTAATTGTTGCCGGGAAGCTAGAGTAAGTAGTTCGCCAGTTAATAGTTTGCGCAACGTTGTTGCC
ATTGCTACAGGCATCGTGGTGTCACGCTCGTCGTTTGGTATGGCTTCATTCAGCTCCGGTTCCCAACGAT
CAAGGCGAGTTACATGATCCCCCATGTTGTGCAAAAAAGCGGTTAGCTCCTTCGGTCCTCCGATCGTTGT
CAGAAGTAAGTTGGCCGCAGTGTTATCACTCATGGTTATGGCAGCACTGCATAATTCTCTTACTGTCATG
CCATCCGTAAGATGCTTTTCTGTGACTGGTGAGTACTCAACCAAGTCATTCTGAGAATAGTGTATGCGGC
GACCGAGTTGCTCTTGCCCGGCGTCAATACGGGATAATACCGCGCCACATAGCAGAACTTTAAAAGTGCT
CATCATTGGAAAACGTTCTTCGGGGCGAAAACTCTCAAGGATCTTACCGCTGTTGAGATCCAGTTCGATG
TAACCCACTCGTGCACCCAACTGATCTTCAGCATCTTTTACTTTCACCAGCGTTTCTGGGTGAGCAAAAA
CAGGAAGGCAAAATGCCGCAAAAAAGGGAATAAGGGCGACACGGAAATGTTGAATACTCATACTCTTCCT
TTTTCAATATTATTGAAGCATTTATCAGGGTTATTGTCTCATGAGCGGATACATATTTGAATGTATTTAG
AAAAATAAACAAATAGGGGTTCCGCGCACATTTCCCCGAAAAGTGCCACCTGACGTC
Features (pLannotate 1.2.2; 25 found; start..end, strand, type, name):
     28..80      -  misc_feature   bom (fragment): basis of mobility region from pBR322
    235..614     +  enhancer       CMV enhancer: human cytomegalovirus immediate early enhancer
    615..818     +  promoter       CMV promoter: human cytomegalovirus (CMV) immediate early promoter
    820..839     +  promoter       PLtetO-1 promoter (fragment): modified phage lambda PL promoter with tet operator sites (Lutz and Bujard, 1997)
    841..860     +  promoter       PLtetO-1 promoter (fragment): modified phage lambda PL promoter with tet operator sites (Lutz and Bujard, 1997)
    868..901     +  promoter       TRE3GV promoter (fragment): 3rd-generation Tet-responsive promoter that can be activated by binding of Tet-On® 3G, optimized for retroviral and lentiviral vectors
    988..1005    +  protein_bind   attB1 (fragment): mutant version of attB; core recombination site for the Gateway® BP reaction BP Clonase™
   1014..2978    +  CDS            EWSR1: EWS_HUMAN - Also known as EWS. Experimental evidence at protein level: Swiss-Prot protein existence level 1. Might normally function as a transcriptional repressor. EWS- fusion-proteins (EFPS) may play a role in the tumorigenic process. They may disturb gene expression by mimicking, or interfering with the normal function of CTD-POLII within the transcription initiation complex. They may also contribute to an aberrant activation of the fusion protein target genes. From Homo sapiens (Human).
   2977..3001    -  protein_bind   attB2: mutant version of attB; recombination site for the Gateway® BP reaction BP Clonase™
   3012..3758    +  CDS            APEX2: soybean ascorbate peroxidase, engineered to serve as a monomeric tag for electron microscopy and live-cell proteomics (Lam et al., 2015) more active than the original APEX due to the A134P mutation
   3759..3824    +  CDS            3xFLAG: three tandem FLAG® epitope tags, followed by an enterokinase cleavage site
   3871..4095    +  polyA_signal   bGH poly(A) signal: bovine growth hormone polyadenylation signal
   4099..4120    +  promoter       SV40 promoter (fragment): SV40 enhancer and early promoter
   4141..4374    +  rep_origin     f1 ori (fragment) (sequence partly withheld): f1 bacteriophage origin of replication; arrow indicates direction of (+) strand synthesis
   4379..4426    +  protein_bind   FRT: FLP-mediated recombination occurs in the 8-bp core sequence TCTAGAAA (Turan and Bode, 2011). FLP recombinase from the Saccharomyces cerevisiae 2μ plasmid
   4434..5456    +  CDS            HygR: hygromycin B phosphotransferase confers resistance to hygromycin
   5466..5591    +  CDS            ble (fragment): BLE_KLEPN - Experimental evidence at protein level: Swiss-Prot protein existence level 1. Binding protein with a strong affinity to the bleomycin family of antibiotics. Binds to CL990; an antimitotic-antibiotic compound. From Klebsiella pneumoniae.
   5586..5707    +  polyA_signal   SV40 poly(A) signal: SV40 polyadenylation signal
   5780..5796    -  protein_bind   lac operator: The lac repressor binds to the lac operator to inhibit transcription in E. coli. This inhibition can be relieved by adding lactose or isopropyl-β-D-thiogalactopyranoside (IPTG). lac repressor encoded by lacI
   5804..5834    -  promoter       lac promoter: promoter for the E. coli lac operon
   5849..5870    -  protein_bind   CAP binding site: CAP binding activates transcription in the presence of cAMP. E. coli catabolite activator protein
   5883..5975    -  CDS            lacI (fragment): lac repressor; lacI; The lac repressor binds to the lac operator to inhibit transcription in E. coli. This inhibition can be relieved by adding lactose or isopropyl-β-D-thiogalactopyranoside (IPTG).
   6158..6746    -  rep_origin     ori: high-copy-number ColE1/pMB1/pBR322/pUC origin of replication
   6917..7777    -  CDS            AmpR: β-lactamase; bla; confers resistance to ampicillin, carbenicillin, and related antibiotics
   7778..7882    -  promoter       AmpR promoter: bla
