[The description below was written by a language model from this plasmid's Addgene catalogue record and pLannotate feature annotations shown in this document.]
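Description:
pcDNA5-FRT/TO-3*Flag-APEX2 C-term EWSR1 is a 7.9 kb mammalian expression plasmid built on the pcDNA5/FRT/TO backbone, designed to express human EWSR1 fused at its C terminus to the APEX2 peroxidase and a 3xFLAG epitope. It is propagated in E. coli as a high-copy plasmid through a ColE1/pUC-type origin and selected with ampicillin via the bla (AmpR) gene.

The expression cassette is driven by the CMV enhancer and immediate early promoter, followed directly by two short tet operator matches (annotated as PLtetO-1 fragments). This corresponds to the "TO" design of the backbone, in which transcription is held off in cells expressing the Tet repressor and is induced by tetracycline or doxycycline. The EWSR1 coding sequence was introduced by Gateway cloning and sits between attB1 and attB2 sites. It is followed by APEX2 and then 3xFLAG, with the bovine growth hormone polyadenylation signal terminating the transcript. Downstream lies an FRT site immediately ahead of a hygromycin resistance gene with an SV40 poly(A) signal. No functional promoter is annotated for this gene, which fits the Flp-In strategy: FLP-mediated recombination into a genomic FRT landing site places the hygromycin gene under a resident promoter, allowing selection of isogenic single-copy stable lines.

APEX2 is an engineered soybean ascorbate peroxidase used for proximity labelling, so the fusion allows biotinylation of molecules near EWSR1 in living cells, while the FLAG tag supports detection or purification. The associated study mapped transcripts associated with nuclear domains, which suggests EWSR1 served as one of the localised bait proteins.
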