Addgene plasmid #187586: pcDNA5-FRT/TO-3*Flag-APEX2 C-term EWSR1
Purpose: Express FLAG epitope and APEX2-tagged EWSR1 fusion protein in mammalian cells
Depositing lab: Benjamin Blencowe. Depositing organization: University of Toronto. Publication: Systematic mapping of nuclear domain-associated transcripts reveals speckles and lamina as hubs of functionally distinct retained introns. Barutcu AR, Wu M, Braunschweig U, Dyakov BJA, Luo Z, Turner KM, Durbic T, Lin ZY, Weatheritt RJ, Maass PG, Gingras AC, Blencowe BJ. Mol Cell. 2022 Mar 3;82(5):1035-1052.e9. doi: 10.1016/j.molcel.2021.12.010. Epub 2022 Feb 18. PubMed 35182477.
Backbone
  Vector backbone: pCDNA5/FRT/TO
  Backbone manufacturer: Thermofisher
  Vector type: Mammalian Expression
Growth in bacteria
  Bacterial resistance: Ampicillin, 100 μg/mL
  Growth temperature: 37°C
  Growth strain: DH5alpha
  Copy number: High Copy
Gene/Insert
  Gene/Insert name: EWSR1
  Species: H. sapiens (human)
  Entrez Gene: EWSR1 (a.k.a. EWS, EWS-FLI1)
  Promoter: CMV
  Tag / fusion protein: APEX2-FLAG (C terminal on insert)
  Cloning method: Gateway Cloning
  Sequencing primers: 5′ CMV; 3′ BGHR
Resource information
  A portion of this plasmid was derived from a plasmid made by: The cDNA Gateway entry clone for this plasmid was provided by Dr. Anne-Claude Gingras' laboratory at Lunenfeld-Tanenbaum Research Institute.
Terms and licenses: Academic/Nonprofit Terms; Industry Terms: Not Available to Industry
How to cite: pcDNA5-FRT/TO-3*Flag-APEX2 C-term EWSR1 was a gift from Benjamin Blencowe (Addgene plasmid # 187586 ; http://n2t.net/addgene:187586 ; RRID:Addgene_187586)
